>Addgene plasmid #17967 | pMXs-hKLF4 (Plath) | depositor partial sequence | sequence record 8761 | Author sequence
ATGGCTGTCAGCGACGCGCTGCTCCCATCTTTCTCCACGTTCGCGTCTGGCCCGGCGGGAAGGGAGAAGA
CACTGCGTCAAGCAGGTGCCCCGAATAACCGCTGGCGGGAGGAGCTCTCCCACATGAAGCGACTTCCCCC
AGTGCTTCCCGGCCGCCCCTATGACCTGGCGGCGGCGACCGTGGCCACAGACCTGGAGAGCGGCGGAGCC
GGTGCGGCTTGCGGCGGTAGCAACCTGGCGCCCCTACCTCGGAGAGAGACCGAGGAGTTCAACGATCTCC
TGGACCTGGACTTTATTCTCTCCAATTCGCTGACCCATCCTCCGGAGTCAGTGGCCGCCACCGTGTCCTC
GTCAGCGTCAGCCTCCTCTTCGTCGTCGCCGTCGAGCAGCGGCCCTGCCAGCGCGCCCTCCACCTGCAGC
TTCACCTATCCGATCCGGGCCGGGAACGACCCGGGCGTGGCGCCGGGCGGCACGGGCGGAGGCCTCCTCT
ATGGCAGGGAGTCCGCTCCCCCTCCGACGGCTCCCTTCAACCTGGCGGACATCAACGACGTGAGCCCCTC
GGGCGGCTTCGTGGCCGAGCTCCTGCGGCCAGAATTGGACCCGGTGTACATTCCGCCGCAGCAGCCGCAG
CCGCCAGGTGGCGGGCTGATGGGCAAGTTCGTGCTGAAGGCGTCGCTGAGCGCCCCTGGCAGCGAGTACG
GCAGCCCGTCGGTCATCAGCGTCAGCAAAGGCAGCCCTGACGGCAGCCACCCGGTGGTGGTGGCGCCCTA
CAACGGCGGGCCGCCGCGCACGTGCCCCAAGATCAAGCAGGAGGCGGTCTCTTCGTGCACCCACTTGGGC
GCTGGACCCCCTCTCAGCAATGGCCACCGGCCGGCTGCACACGACTTCCCCCTGGGGCGGCAGCTCCCCA
GCAGGACTACCCCGACCCTGGGTCTTGAGGAAGTGCTGAGCAGCAGGGACTGTCACCCTGCCCTGCCGCT
TCCTCCCGGCTTCCATCCCCACCCGGGGCCCAATTACCCATCCTTCCTGCCCGATCAGATGCAGCCGCAA
GTCCCGCCGCTCCATTACCAAGAGCTCATGCCACCCGGTTCCTGCATGCCAGAGGAGCCCAAGCCAAAGA
GGGGAAGACGATCGTGGCCCCGGAAAAGGACCGCCACCCACACTTGTGATTACGCGGGCTGCGGCAAAAC
CTACACAAAGAGTTCCCATCTCAAGGCACACCTGCGAACCCACACAGGTGAGAAACCTTACCACTGTGAC
TGGGACGGCTGTGGATGGAAATTCGCCCGCTCAGATGAACTGACCAGGCACTACCGTAAACACACGGGGC
ACCGCCCGTTCCAGTGCCAAAAATGCGACCGAGCATTTTCCAGGTCGGACCACCTCGCCTTACACATGAA
GAGGCATTTTTAA
