>Addgene plasmid #17967 | pMXs-hKLF4 (Plath) | addgene partial sequence | sequence record 23982 | pBMN-5
NCGACCGGGGGTGGACATCCTCTAGACTGCCGGATCTAGCTAGTTAATTAAGGATCCCAGTGTGGTGGTA
CGGGAATTCATGGCTGTCAGCGACGCGCTGCTCCCATCTTTCTCCACGTTCGCGTCTGGCCCGGCGGGAA
GGGAGAAGACACTGCGTCAAGCAGGTGCCCCGAATAACCGCTGGCGGGAGGAGCTCTCCCACATGAAGCG
ACTTCCCCCAGTGCTTCCCGGCCGCCCCTATGACCTGGCGGCGGCGACCGTGGCCACAGACCTGGAGAGC
GGCGGAGCCGGTGCGGCTTGCGGCGGTAGCAACCTGGCGCCCCTACCTCGGAGAGAGACCGAGGAGTTCA
ACGATCTCCTGGACCTGGACTTTATTCTCTCCAATTCGCTGACCCATCCTCCGGAGTCAGTGGCCGCCAC
CGTGTCCTCGTCAGCGTCAGCCTCCTCTTCGTCGTCGCCGTCGAGCAGCGGCCCTGCCAGCGCGCCCTCC
ACCTGCAGCTTCACCTATCCGATCCGGGCCGGGAACGACCCGGGCGTGGCGCCGGGCGGCACGGGCGGAG
GCCTCCTCTATGGCAGGGAGTCCGCTCCCCCTCCGACGGCTCCCTTCAACCTGGCGGACATCAACGACGT
GAGCCCCTCGGGCGGCTTCGTGGCCGAGCTCCTGCGGCCAGAATTGGACCCGGTGTACATTCCGCCGCAG
CAGCCGCAGCCGCCAGGTGGCGGGCTGATGGGCAAGTTCGTGCTGAAGCGTCGTACACCCCTTGNAAAAT
GGNNACCCNTGGTTTCAGGTCANAAGGAGCTTGAGGAGCACCGGGGGGGGGCNTAAAGGGGGCNCCCNAG
T
