[The description below was written by a language model from this plasmid's Addgene catalogue record.]
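Description:
pMXs-hKLF4 (Plath) is a retroviral mammalian expression plasmid built on the pMXs backbone (about 4.6 kb without insert), carrying the human Kruppel-like factor 4 (KLF4, also known as GKLF or EZF) coding sequence as an insert of roughly 1.4 kb. The cDNA has no recorded mutations and was placed between EcoRI and NotI sites, both of which remain intact, so the insert can be excised or exchanged. In bacteria the plasmid is maintained at high copy under ampicillin selection. The record lists no mammalian selectable marker, so transduced cells cannot be enriched by drug selection from this vector alone. No tags or reporters are recorded.

The record provides no feature table and does not name the promoter. pMXs is generally known as a Moloney murine leukemia virus-derived vector in which the insert sits between long terminal repeats, downstream of the packaging signal, and is transcribed from the 5′ LTR. In such a design, the plasmid is introduced into a packaging cell line that supplies the viral structural and enzymatic proteins in trans, yielding replication-defective particles that integrate the LTR-flanked cassette into the genome of dividing target cells for stable expression.

KLF4 is one of the transcription factors used in reprogramming somatic cells to pluripotency, and the associated publication describes generating human induced pluripotent stem cells from dermal fibroblasts. The construct is therefore intended for retroviral delivery of human KLF4, typically alongside companion vectors encoding the other reprogramming factors, although it can serve for any experiment requiring stable KLF4 overexpression in mammalian cells.
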