Addgene plasmid #17967: pMXs-hKLF4 (Plath)
Depositing lab: Kathrin Plath. Depositing organization: University of California, Los Angeles (UCLA). Publication: Generation of human induced pluripotent stem cells from dermal fibroblasts. Lowry WE, Richter L, Yachechko R, Pyle AD, Tchieu J, Sridharan R, Clark AT, Plath K. Proc Natl Acad Sci U S A. 2008 Feb 26. 105(8):2883-8. 10.1073/pnas.0711983105 PubMed 18287077.
Backbone
  Vector backbone: pMXs
  Backbone size w/o insert (bp): 4622
  Vector type: Mammalian Expression, Retroviral
  Selectable markers: none
Growth in bacteria
  Bacterial resistance: Ampicillin, 100 μg/mL
  Growth temperature: 37°C
  Growth strain: DH5alpha
  Copy number: High Copy
Gene/Insert
  Gene/Insert name: Kruppel-like factor 4 (gut) (alt name: KLF4)
  Species: H. sapiens (human)
  Insert size (bp): 1413
  Mutation: N/A
  Entrez Gene: KLF4 (a.k.a. EZF, GKLF)
  Cloning method: Restriction Enzyme; 5′ cloning site EcoRI (not destroyed); 3′ cloning site Not I (not destroyed)
  Sequencing primers: 5′ cctctagactgccggatctagcta
Resource information
  A portion of this plasmid was derived from a plasmid made by: pMXs is from Dr. Toshio Kitamura of the University of Tokyo, the Institute of Medical Science. If you use this plasmid in a paper, please cite: Retrovirus-mediated gene transfer and expression cloning: powerful tools in functional genomics. Exp Hematol. 2003 Nov;31(11):1007-14. Kitamura T, Koshino Y, Shibata F, Oki T, Nakajima H, Nosaka T, Kumagai H.
Terms and licenses: Academic/Nonprofit Terms; Industry Terms: Not Available to Industry
How to cite: pMXs-hKLF4 (Plath) was a gift from Kathrin Plath (Addgene plasmid # 17967 ; http://n2t.net/addgene:17967 ; RRID:Addgene_17967)
